# Supplementary material for: CROPseq-multi: a universal solution for multiplexed perturbation in high-content pooled CRISPR screens
Source: bioRxiv preprint, doi:10.1101/2024.03.17.585235, version 2 (2025-07-13)
Supplement: example vector maps [file 585235_file03.zip › CSMv2 vector maps.gb]

LOCUS       Complete_example-CROPseq-multi-v2-Puro_(tRNA_A)        9015 bp ds-DNA     circular SYN 25-FEB-2025
DEFINITION  dual guides cloned into pRW1484.
ACCESSION
VERSION     .
KEYWORDS    CROPseq-puro-v2.
SOURCE      synthetic DNA construct
  ORGANISM  synthetic DNA construct.
REFERENCE   1  (bases 1 to 10224)
  AUTHORS   Feldman F, Singh A, Schmid-Burgk JL, Mezger A, Garrity AJ, Carlson
            RJ, Zhang F and Blainey PC
  TITLE     Pooled optical screens in human cells
  JOURNAL   bioRxiv 383943
REFERENCE   2  (bases 1 to 10224)
  AUTHORS   .
  TITLE     Direct Submission
  JOURNAL   Exported Jun 4, 2019 from SnapGene Server 1.1.58
            http://www.snapgene.com
FEATURES             Location/Qualifiers
     misc_feature    1..181
                     /note="Geneious type: LTR"
                     /note="truncated 5' long terminal repeat (LTR) from HIV-1"
                     /standard_name="5' LTR (truncated)"
     misc_feature    228..353
                     /note="packaging signal of human immunodeficiency virus 
                     type 1"
                     /standard_name="HIV-1 Psi"
     misc_feature    846..1079
                     /note="The Rev response element (RRE) of HIV-1 allows for
                     Rev-dependent mRNA export from the nucleus to
                     thecytoplasm."
                     /standard_name="RRE"
     misc_feature    1489..1606
                     /note="central polypurine tract and central termination 
                     sequence of HIV-1"
                     /standard_name="cPPT/CTS"
     regulatory      1745..2923
                     /note="Geneious type: promoter"
                     /note="strong constitutive promoter for human elongation 
                     factor EF-1-alpha"
                     /standard_name="EF-1-alpha promoter"
     intron          1976..2914
                     /note="intron upstream of the start codon of human 
                     EF-1-alpha"
                     /standard_name="EF-1-alpha intron A"
     CDS             2936..3535
                     /codon_start=1
                     /gene="pac from Streptomyces alboniger"
                     /product="puromycin N-acetyltransferase"
                     /note="confers resistance to puromycin"
                     /translation="MTEYKPTVRLATRDDVPRAVRTLAAAFADYPATRHTVDPDRHIE
                     RVTELQELFLTRVGLDIGKVWVADDGAAVAVWTTPESVEAGAVFAEIGPRMAELSGSR
                     LAAQQQMEGLLAPHRPKEPAWFLATVGVSPDHQGKGLGSAVVLPGVEAAERAGVPAFL
                     ETSAPRNLPFYERLGFTVTADVEVPEGPRTWCMTRKPGA"
                     /standard_name="PuroR"
     misc_feature    3551..4139
                     /note="woodchuck hepatitis virus posttranscriptional 
                     regulatory element"
                     /standard_name="WPRE"
     misc_feature    4190..4209
                     /standard_name="PPT"
     misc_feature    join(4211..>4245,4984..5164)
                     /note="Geneious type: LTR"
                     /standard_name="3' LTR (truncated)"
     regulatory      4274..4291
                     /note="Geneious type: promoter"
                     /standard_name="T7 promoter"
     regulatory      complement(4295..4300)
                     /note="Geneious type: terminator"
                     /standard_name="U6 term"
     misc_RNA        complement(4301..4398)
                     /standard_name="sgRNA scaffold 2 + iBAR 2"
     misc_feature    4368..4379
                     /note="Geneious type: Barcode"
                     /standard_name="iBAR 2"
     misc_RNA        complement(4399..4418)
                     /standard_name="spacer 2"
     tRNA            complement(4419..4490)
                     /standard_name="tRNA_A"
     tRNA            complement(4491..4496)
                     /standard_name="tRNA 5'leader"
     misc_RNA        complement(4497..4596)
                     /standard_name="sgRNA scaffold 1 + iBAR 1"
     misc_feature    4566..4577
                     /note="Geneious type: Barcode"
                     /standard_name="iBAR 1"
     misc_RNA        complement(4597..4616)
                     /standard_name="spacer 1"
     tRNA            complement(4617..4687)
                     /standard_name="Gly tRNA"
     misc_difference complement(4688)
                     /standard_name="5'G"
     regulatory      complement(4689..4937)
                     /note="Geneious type: promoter"
                     /note="RNA polymerase III promoter for human U6 snRNA"
                     /standard_name="U6 promoter"
     misc_feature    5242..5363
                     /note="Geneious type: polyA_signal"
                     /note="SV40 polyadenylation signal"
                     /standard_name="SV40 poly(A) signal"
     rep_origin      5403..5538
     misc_feature    complement(5559..5577)
                     /note="Geneious type: Marker"
                     /note="This T7 promoter is a vestigial sequence in the
                     plasmid backbone. It is outside the lentiviral LTRs, so it
                     is not encoded by the resulting lentiviral components."
                     /standard_name="(this is not the) T7 promoter (you're
                     looking for)"
     rep_origin      5745..6200
     regulatory      6226..6330
                     /note="Geneious type: promoter"
                     /gene="bla"
                     /standard_name="AmpR promoter"
     CDS             6331..7191
                     /codon_start=1
                     /gene="bla"
                     /product="beta-lactamase"
                     /note="confers resistance to ampicillin, carbenicillin,
                     and related antibiotics"
                     /translation="MSIQHFRVALIPFFAAFCLPVFAHPETLVKVKDAEDQLGARVGY
                     IELDLNSGKILESFRPEERFPMMSTFKVLLCGAVLSRIDAGQEQLGRRIHYSQNDLVE
                     YSPVTEKHLTDGMTVRELCSAAITMSDNTAANLLLTTIGGPKELTAFLHNMGDHVTRL
                     DRWEPELNEAIPNDERDTTMPVAMATTLRKLLTGELLTLASRQQLIDWMEADKVAGPL
                     LRSALPAGWFIADKSGAGERGSRGIIAALGPDGKPSRIVVIYTTGSQATMDERNRQIA
                     EIGASLIKHW"
                     /standard_name="AmpR"
     rep_origin      7362..7950
     protein_bind    8238..8259
                     /bound_moiety="E. coli catabolite activator protein"
                     /note="CAP binding activates transcription in the presence
                      of cAMP."
                     /standard_name="CAP binding site"
     regulatory      8274..8304
                     /note="Geneious type: promoter"
                     /note="promoter for the E. coli lac operon"
                     /standard_name="lac promoter"
     protein_bind    8312..8328
                     /bound_moiety="lac repressor encoded by lacI"
                     /note="The lac repressor binds to the lac operator to 
                     inhibit transcription in E. coli. This inhibition can be
                     relieved by adding lactose or
                     isopropyl-beta-D-thiogalactopyranoside (IPTG)."
                     /standard_name="lac operator"
     regulatory      8373..8391
                     /note="Geneious type: promoter"
                     /note="promoter for bacteriophage T3 RNA polymerase"
                     /standard_name="T3 promoter"
     regulatory      8419..8798
                     /note="Geneious type: enhancer"
                     /note="human cytomegalovirus immediate early enhancer"
                     /standard_name="CMV enhancer"
     regulatory      8800..9015
                     /note="Geneious type: promoter"
                     /note="human cytomegalovirus (CMV) immediate early 
                     promoter"
                     /standard_name="CMV promoter"
ORIGIN      
        1 gggtctctct ggttagacca gatctgagcc tgggagctct ctggctaact agggaaccca
       61 ctgcttaagc ctcaataaag cttgccttga gtgcttcaag tagtgtgtgc ccgtctgttg
      121 tgtgactctg gtaactagag atccctcaga cccttttagt cagtgtggaa aatctctagc
      181 agtggcgccc gaacagggac ttgaaagcga aagggaaacc agaggagctc tctcgacgca
      241 ggactcggct tgctgaagcg cgcacggcaa gaggcgaggg gcggcgactg gtgagtacgc
      301 caaaaatttt gactagcgga ggctagaagg agagagatgg gtgcgagagc gtcagtatta
      361 agcgggggag aattagatcg cgatgggaaa aaattcggtt aaggccaggg ggaaagaaaa
      421 aatataaatt aaaacatata gtatgggcaa gcagggagct agaacgattc gcagttaatc
      481 ctggcctgtt agaaacatca gaaggctgta gacaaatact gggacagcta caaccatccc
      541 ttcagacagg atcagaagaa cttagatcat tatataatac agtagcaacc ctctattgtg
      601 tgcatcaaag gatagagata aaagacacca aggaagcttt agacaagata gaggaagagc
      661 aaaacaaaag taagaccacc gcacagcaag cggccgctga tcttcagacc tggaggagga
      721 gatatgaggg acaattggag aagtgaatta tataaatata aagtagtaaa aattgaacca
      781 ttaggagtag cacccaccaa ggcaaagaga agagtggtgc agagagaaaa aagagcagtg
      841 ggaataggag ctttgttcct tgggttcttg ggagcagcag gaagcactat gggcgcagcg
      901 tcaatgacgc tgacggtaca ggccagacaa ttattgtctg gtatagtgca gcagcagaac
      961 aatttgctga gggctattga ggcgcaacag catctgttgc aactcacagt ctggggcatc
     1021 aagcagctcc aggcaagaat cctggctgtg gaaagatacc taaaggatca acagctcctg
     1081 gggatttggg gttgctctgg aaaactcatt tgcaccactg ctgtgccttg gaatgctagt
     1141 tggagtaata aatctctgga acagatttgg aatcacacga cctggatgga gtgggacaga
     1201 gaaattaaca attacacaag cttaatacac tccttaattg aagaatcgca aaaccagcaa
     1261 gaaaagaatg aacaagaatt attggaatta gataaatggg caagtttgtg gaattggttt
     1321 aacataacaa attggctgtg gtatataaaa ttattcataa tgatagtagg aggcttggta
     1381 ggtttaagaa tagtttttgc tgtactttct atagtgaata gagttaggca gggatattca
     1441 ccattatcgt ttcagaatct tgagacaaat ggcagtattc atccacaatt ttaaaagaaa
     1501 aggggggatt ggggggtaca gtgcagggga aagaatagta gacataatag caacagacat
     1561 acaaactaaa gaattacaaa aacaaattac aaaaattcaa aattttcggg tttattacag
     1621 ggacagcaga gatccacttt ggcgccggct cgagggggcc cgggtgcaaa gatggataaa
     1681 gttttaaaca gagaggaatc tttgcagcta atggaccttc taggtcttga aaggagtggg
     1741 aattggctcc ggtgcccgtc agtgggcaga gcgcacatcg cccacagtcc ccgagaagtt
     1801 ggggggaggg gtcggcaatt gatccggtgc ctagagaagg tggcgcgggg taaactggga
     1861 aagtgatgtc gtgtactggc tccgcctttt tcccgagggt gggggagaac cgtatataag
     1921 tgcagtagtc gccgtgaacg ttctttttcg caacgggttt gccgccagaa cacaggtaag
     1981 tgccgtgtgt ggttcccgcg ggcctggcct ctttacgggt tatggccctt gcgtgccttg
     2041 aattacttcc acctggctgc agtacgtgat tcttgatccc gagcttcggg ttggaagtgg
     2101 gtgggagagt tcgaggcctt gcgcttaagg agccccttcg cctcgtgctt gagttgaggc
     2161 ctggcctggg cgctggggcc gccgcgtgcg aatctggtgg caccttcgcg cctgtctcgc
     2221 tgctttcgat aagtctctag ccatttaaaa tttttgatga cctgctgcga cgcttttttt
     2281 ctggcaagat agtcttgtaa atgcgggcca agatctgcac actggtattt cggtttttgg
     2341 ggccgcgggc ggcgacgggg cccgtgcgtc ccagcgcaca tgttcggcga ggcggggcct
     2401 gcgagcgcgg ccaccgagaa tcggacgggg gtagtctcaa gctggccggc ctgctctggt
     2461 gcctggcctc gcgccgccgt gtatcgcccc gccctgggcg gcaaggctgg cccggtcggc
     2521 accagttgcg tgagcggaaa gatggccgct tcccggccct gctgcaggga gctcaaaatg
     2581 gaggacgcgg cgctcgggag agcgggcggg tgagtcaccc acacaaagga aaagggcctt
     2641 tccgtcctca gccgtcgctt catgtgactc cacggagtac cgggcgccgt ccaggcacct
     2701 cgattagttc tcgagctttt ggagtacgtc gtctttaggt tggggggagg ggttttatgc
     2761 gatggagttt ccccacactg agtgggtgga gactgaagtt aggccagctt ggcacttgat
     2821 gtaattctcc ttggaatttg ccctttttga gtttggatct tggttcattc tcaagcctca
     2881 gacagtggtt caaagttttt ttcttccatt tcaggtgtcg tgacgtacgg ccaccatgac
     2941 cgagtacaag cccacggtgc gcctcgccac ccgcgacgac gtccccaggg ccgtacgcac
     3001 cctcgccgcc gcgttcgccg actaccccgc cacgcgccac accgtcgatc cggaccgcca
     3061 catcgagcgg gtcaccgagc tgcaagaact cttcctcacg cgcgtcgggc tcgacatcgg
     3121 caaggtgtgg gtcgcggacg acggcgccgc cgtggcggtc tggaccacgc cggagagcgt
     3181 cgaagcgggg gcggtgttcg ccgagatcgg cccgcgcatg gccgagttga gcggttcccg
     3241 gctggccgcg cagcaacaga tggaaggcct cctggcgccg caccggccca aggagcccgc
     3301 gtggttcctg gccaccgtcg gagtctcgcc cgaccaccag ggcaagggtc tgggcagcgc
     3361 cgtcgtgctc cccggagtgg aggcggccga gcgcgccggg gtgcccgcct tcctggagac
     3421 ctccgcgccc cgcaacctcc ccttctacga gcggctcggc ttcaccgtca ccgccgacgt
     3481 cgaggtgccc gaaggaccgc gcacctggtg catgacccgc aagcccggtg cctgaacgcg
     3541 ttaagtcgac aatcaacctc tggattacaa aatttgtgaa agattgactg gtattcttaa
     3601 ctatgttgct ccttttacgc tatgtggata cgctgcttta atgcctttgt atcatgctat
     3661 tgcttcccgt atggctttca ttttctcctc cttgtataaa tcctggttgc tgtctcttta
     3721 tgaggagttg tggcccgttg tcaggcaacg tggcgtggtg tgcactgtgt ttgctgacgc
     3781 aacccccact ggttggggca ttgccaccac ctgtcagctc ctttccggga ctttcgcttt
     3841 ccccctccct attgccacgg cggaactcat cgccgcctgc cttgcccgct gctggacagg
     3901 ggctcggctg ttgggcactg acaattccgt ggtgttgtcg gggaaatcat cgtcctttcc
     3961 ttggctgctc gcctgtgttg ccacctggat tctgcgcggg acgtccttct gctacgtccc
     4021 ttcggccctc aatccagcgg accttccttc ccgcggcctg ctgccggctc tgcggcctct
     4081 tccgcgtgtt cgccttcgcc ctcagacgag tcggatctcc ctttgggccg cctccccgcg
     4141 tcgactttaa gaccaatgac ttacaaggca gctgtagatc ttagccactt tttaaaagaa
     4201 aaggggggac tggaagggct aattcactcc caacgaagag aagatttcac cattatcgtt
     4261 tcagacccat ttttaatacg actcactata gggaaaaaaa gcaccgactc ggtgccactt
     4321 tttcaagttg ataacggact agccttattt caacttgcta tgctgttnnn nnnnnnnnnt
     4381 ccagcatagc tctgaaacnn nnnnnnnnnn nnnnnnnntg gaggtactgg ggatcgaacc
     4441 caggacctcg tgcatgctaa gcacgcgctc taccactgag ctataccccc tttgttgcag
     4501 ccgactcggc tgccactttt ccaagttgtg tacggaccag ccttatttga acttgctaag
     4561 cagtcnnnnn nnnnnnntcc tgcttagctc tcaaacnnnn nnnnnnnnnn nnnnnntgca
     4621 ttggccggga atcgaacccg ggcctcccgc gtggcaggcg agaattctac cactgaacca
     4681 ccaatgccgg tgtttcgtcc tttccacaag atatataaag ccaagaaatc gaaatacttt
     4741 caagttacgg taagcatatg atagtccatt ttaaaacata attttaaaac tgcaaactac
     4801 ccaagaaatt attactttct acgtcacgta ttttgtacta atatctttgt gtttacagtc
     4861 aaattaattc taattatctc tctaacagcc ttgtatcgta tatgcaaata tgaaggaatc
     4921 atgggaaata ggccctcaag cttggcgtaa ctagatcttg agacactgct ttttgcttgt
     4981 actgggtctc tctggttaga ccagatctga gcctgggagc tctctggcta actagggaac
     5041 ccactgctta agcctcaata aagcttgcct tgagtgcttc aagtagtgtg tgcccgtctg
     5101 ttgtgtgact ctggtaacta gagatccctc agaccctttt agtcagtgtg gaaaatctct
     5161 agcagtacgt atagtagttc atgtcatctt attattcagt atttataact tgcaaagaaa
     5221 tgaatatcag agagtgagag gaacttgttt attgcagctt ataatggtta caaataaagc
     5281 aatagcatca caaatttcac aaataaagca tttttttcac tgcattctag ttgtggtttg
     5341 tccaaactca tcaatgtatc ttatcatgtc tggctctagc tatcccgccc ctaactccgc
     5401 ccatcccgcc cctaactccg cccagttccg cccattctcc gccccatggc tgactaattt
     5461 tttttattta tgcagaggcc gaggccgcct cggcctctga gctattccag aagtagtgag
     5521 gaggcttttt tggaggccta gggacgtacc caattcgccc tatagtgagt cgtattacgc
     5581 gcgctcactg gccgtcgttt tacaacgtcg tgactgggaa aaccctggcg ttacccaact
     5641 taatcgcctt gcagcacatc cccctttcgc cagctggcgt aatagcgaag aggcccgcac
     5701 cgatcgccct tcccaacagt tgcgcagcct gaatggcgaa tgggnnnnnn nnnnnnnnnn
     5761 nnnnnnnnnn nnnnnnnnnn nnnnnnnnnn nnnnnnnnnn nnnnnnnnnn nnnnnnnnnn
     5821 nnnnnnnnnn nnnnnnnnnn nnnnnnnnnn nnnnnnnnnn nnnnnnnncn nnnnnnnnnn
     5881 nnnnnnnnnn nnnnnnnnnn nnnnnnnnnn nnnnnnnnnn nnnnnnnnnn nnnnnnnnnn
     5941 nnnnnnnnnn nnnnnnnnnn annnnnnnnn nnnnnnnnnn nnnnnnnnnn nnnnnnnnnn
     6001 nnnnnnnnnn cctttgacgt tggagtccac gttctttaat agtggactct tgttccaaac
     6061 tggaacaaca ctcaacccta tctcggtcta ttcttttgat ttataaggga ttttgccgat
     6121 ttcggcctat tggttaaaaa atgagctgat ttaacaaaaa tttaacgcga attttaacaa
     6181 aatattaacg cttacaattt aggtggcact tttcggggaa atgtgcgcgg aacccctatt
     6241 tgtttatttt tctaaataca ttcaaatatg tatccgctca tgagacaata accctgataa
     6301 atgcttcaat aatattgaaa aaggaagagt atgagtattc aacatttccg tgtcgccctt
     6361 attccctttt ttgcggcatt ttgccttcct gtttttgctc acccagaaac gctggtgaaa
     6421 gtaaaagatg ctgaagatca gttgggtgca cgagtgggtt acatcgaact ggatctcaac
     6481 agcggtaaga tccttgagag ttttcgcccc gaagaacgtt ttccaatgat gagcactttt
     6541 aaagttctgc tatgtggcgc ggtattatcc cgtattgacg ccgggcaaga gcaactcggt
     6601 cgccgcatac actattctca gaatgacttg gttgagtact caccagtcac agaaaagcat
     6661 cttacggatg gcatgacagt aagagaatta tgcagtgctg ccataaccat gagtgataac
     6721 actgcggcca acttacttct gacaacgatc ggaggaccga aggagctaac cgcttttttg
     6781 cacaacatgg gggatcatgt aactcgcctt gatcgttggg aaccggagct gaatgaagcc
     6841 ataccaaacg acgagcgtga caccacgatg cctgtagcaa tggcaacaac gttgcgcaaa
     6901 ctattaactg gcgaactact tactctagct tcccggcaac aattaataga ctggatggag
     6961 gcggataaag ttgcaggacc acttctgcgc tcggcccttc cggctggctg gtttattgct
     7021 gataaatctg gagccggtga gcgtgggtct cgcggtatca ttgcagcact ggggccagat
     7081 ggtaagccct cccgtatcgt agttatctac acgacgggga gtcaggcaac tatggatgaa
     7141 cgaaatagac agatcgctga gataggtgcc tcactgatta agcattggta actgtcagac
     7201 caagtttact catatatact ttagattgat ttaaaacttc atttttaatt taaaaggatc
     7261 taggtgaaga tcctttttga taatctcatg accaaaatcc cttaacgtga gttttcgttc
     7321 cactgagcgt cagaccccgt agaaaagatc aaaggatctt cttgagatcc tttttttctg
     7381 cgcgtaatct gctgcttgca aacaaaaaaa ccaccgctac cagcggtggt ttgtttgccg
     7441 gatcaagagc taccaactct ttttccgaag gtaactggct tcagcagagc gcagatacca
     7501 aatactgttc ttctagtgta gccgtagtta ggccaccact tcaagaactc tgtagcaccg
     7561 cctacatacc tcgctctgct aatcctgtta ccagtggctg ctgccagtgg cgataagtcg
     7621 tgtcttaccg ggttggactc aagacgatag ttaccggata aggcgcagcg gtcgggctga
     7681 acggggggtt cgtgcacaca gcccagcttg gagcgaacga cctacaccga actgagatac
     7741 ctacagcgtg agctatgaga aagcgccacg cttcccgaag ggagaaaggc ggacaggtat
     7801 ccggtaagcg gcagggtcgg aacaggagag cgcacgaggg agcttccagg gggaaacgcc
     7861 tggtatcttt atagtcctgt cgggtttcgc cacctctgac ttgagcgtcg atttttgtga
     7921 tgctcgtcag gggggcggag cctatggaaa aacgccagca acgcggcctt tttacggttc
     7981 ctggcctttt gctggccttt tgctcacatg ttctttcctg cgttatcccc tgattctgtg
     8041 gataaccgta ttaccgcctt tgagtgagct gataccgctc gccgcagccg aacgaccgag
     8101 cgcagcgagt cagtgagcga ggaagcggaa gagcgcccaa tacgcaaacc gcctctcccc
     8161 gcgcgttggc cgattcatta atgcagctgg cacgacaggt ttcccgactg gaaagcgggc
     8221 agtgagcgca acgcaattaa tgtgagttag ctcactcatt aggcacccca ggctttacac
     8281 tttatgcttc cggctcgtat gttgtgtgga attgtgagcg gataacaatt tcacacagga
     8341 aacagctatg accatgatta cgccaagcgc gcaattaacc ctcactaaag ggaacaaaag
     8401 ctggagctgc aagcttaaga cattgattat tgactagtta ttaatagtaa tcaattacgg
     8461 ggtcattagt tcatagccca tatatggagt tccgcgttac ataacttacg gtaaatggcc
     8521 cgcctggctg accgcccaac gacccccgcc cattgacgtc aataatgacg tatgttccca
     8581 tagtaacgcc aatagggact ttccattgac gtcaatgggt ggagtattta cggtaaactg
     8641 cccacttggc agtacatcaa gtgtatcata tgccaagtac gccccctatt gacgtcaatg
     8701 acggtaaatg gcccgcctgg cattatgccc agtacatgac cttatgggac tttcctactt
     8761 ggcagtacat ctacgtatta gtcatcgcta ttaccatggt gatgcggttt tggcagtaca
     8821 tcaatgggcg tggatagcgg tttgactcac ggggatttcc aagtctccac cccattgacg
     8881 tcaatgggag tttgttttgg caccaaaatc aacgggactt tccaaaatgt cgtaacaact
     8941 ccgccccatt gacgcaaatg ggcggtaggc gtgtacggtg ggaggtctat ataagcagcg
     9001 cgttttgcct gtact
//
LOCUS       Complete_example-CROPseq-multi-v2-Puro_(tRNA_P)        9015 bp ds-DNA     circular SYN 25-FEB-2025
DEFINITION  dual guides cloned into pRW1484.
ACCESSION
VERSION     .
KEYWORDS    CROPseq-puro-v2.
SOURCE      synthetic DNA construct
  ORGANISM  synthetic DNA construct.
REFERENCE   1  (bases 1 to 10224)
  AUTHORS   Feldman F, Singh A, Schmid-Burgk JL, Mezger A, Garrity AJ, Carlson
            RJ, Zhang F and Blainey PC
  TITLE     Pooled optical screens in human cells
  JOURNAL   bioRxiv 383943
REFERENCE   2  (bases 1 to 10224)
  AUTHORS   .
  TITLE     Direct Submission
  JOURNAL   Exported Jun 4, 2019 from SnapGene Server 1.1.58
            http://www.snapgene.com
FEATURES             Location/Qualifiers
     misc_feature    1..181
                     /note="Geneious type: LTR"
                     /note="truncated 5' long terminal repeat (LTR) from HIV-1"
                     /standard_name="5' LTR (truncated)"
     misc_feature    228..353
                     /note="packaging signal of human immunodeficiency virus 
                     type 1"
                     /standard_name="HIV-1 Psi"
     misc_feature    846..1079
                     /note="The Rev response element (RRE) of HIV-1 allows for
                     Rev-dependent mRNA export from the nucleus to
                     thecytoplasm."
                     /standard_name="RRE"
     misc_feature    1489..1606
                     /note="central polypurine tract and central termination 
                     sequence of HIV-1"
                     /standard_name="cPPT/CTS"
     regulatory      1745..2923
                     /note="Geneious type: promoter"
                     /note="strong constitutive promoter for human elongation 
                     factor EF-1-alpha"
                     /standard_name="EF-1-alpha promoter"
     intron          1976..2914
                     /note="intron upstream of the start codon of human 
                     EF-1-alpha"
                     /standard_name="EF-1-alpha intron A"
     CDS             2936..3535
                     /codon_start=1
                     /gene="pac from Streptomyces alboniger"
                     /product="puromycin N-acetyltransferase"
                     /note="confers resistance to puromycin"
                     /translation="MTEYKPTVRLATRDDVPRAVRTLAAAFADYPATRHTVDPDRHIE
                     RVTELQELFLTRVGLDIGKVWVADDGAAVAVWTTPESVEAGAVFAEIGPRMAELSGSR
                     LAAQQQMEGLLAPHRPKEPAWFLATVGVSPDHQGKGLGSAVVLPGVEAAERAGVPAFL
                     ETSAPRNLPFYERLGFTVTADVEVPEGPRTWCMTRKPGA"
                     /standard_name="PuroR"
     misc_feature    3551..4139
                     /note="woodchuck hepatitis virus posttranscriptional 
                     regulatory element"
                     /standard_name="WPRE"
     misc_feature    4190..4209
                     /standard_name="PPT"
     misc_feature    join(4211..>4245,4984..5164)
                     /note="Geneious type: LTR"
                     /standard_name="3' LTR (truncated)"
     regulatory      4274..4291
                     /note="Geneious type: promoter"
                     /standard_name="T7 promoter"
     regulatory      complement(4295..4300)
                     /note="Geneious type: terminator"
                     /standard_name="U6 term"
     misc_RNA        complement(4301..4398)
                     /standard_name="sgRNA scaffold 2 + iBAR 2"
     misc_feature    4368..4379
                     /note="Geneious type: Barcode"
                     /standard_name="iBAR 2"
     misc_RNA        complement(4399..4418)
                     /standard_name="spacer 2"
     tRNA            complement(4419..4490)
                     /standard_name="tRNA_P"
     tRNA            complement(4491..4496)
                     /standard_name="tRNA 5'leader"
     misc_RNA        complement(4497..4596)
                     /standard_name="sgRNA scaffold 1 + iBAR 1"
     misc_feature    4566..4577
                     /note="Geneious type: Barcode"
                     /standard_name="iBAR 1"
     misc_RNA        complement(4597..4616)
                     /standard_name="spacer 1"
     tRNA            complement(4617..4687)
                     /standard_name="Gly tRNA"
     misc_difference complement(4688)
                     /standard_name="5'G"
     regulatory      complement(4689..4937)
                     /note="Geneious type: promoter"
                     /note="RNA polymerase III promoter for human U6 snRNA"
                     /standard_name="U6 promoter"
     misc_feature    5242..5363
                     /note="Geneious type: polyA_signal"
                     /note="SV40 polyadenylation signal"
                     /standard_name="SV40 poly(A) signal"
     rep_origin      5403..5538
     misc_feature    complement(5559..5577)
                     /note="Geneious type: Marker"
                     /note="This T7 promoter is a vestigial sequence in the
                     plasmid backbone. It is outside the lentiviral LTRs, so it
                     is not encoded by the resulting lentiviral components."
                     /standard_name="(this is not the) T7 promoter (you're
                     looking for)"
     rep_origin      5745..6200
     regulatory      6226..6330
                     /note="Geneious type: promoter"
                     /gene="bla"
                     /standard_name="AmpR promoter"
     CDS             6331..7191
                     /codon_start=1
                     /gene="bla"
                     /product="beta-lactamase"
                     /note="confers resistance to ampicillin, carbenicillin,
                     and related antibiotics"
                     /translation="MSIQHFRVALIPFFAAFCLPVFAHPETLVKVKDAEDQLGARVGY
                     IELDLNSGKILESFRPEERFPMMSTFKVLLCGAVLSRIDAGQEQLGRRIHYSQNDLVE
                     YSPVTEKHLTDGMTVRELCSAAITMSDNTAANLLLTTIGGPKELTAFLHNMGDHVTRL
                     DRWEPELNEAIPNDERDTTMPVAMATTLRKLLTGELLTLASRQQLIDWMEADKVAGPL
                     LRSALPAGWFIADKSGAGERGSRGIIAALGPDGKPSRIVVIYTTGSQATMDERNRQIA
                     EIGASLIKHW"
                     /standard_name="AmpR"
     rep_origin      7362..7950
     protein_bind    8238..8259
                     /bound_moiety="E. coli catabolite activator protein"
                     /note="CAP binding activates transcription in the presence
                      of cAMP."
                     /standard_name="CAP binding site"
     regulatory      8274..8304
                     /note="Geneious type: promoter"
                     /note="promoter for the E. coli lac operon"
                     /standard_name="lac promoter"
     protein_bind    8312..8328
                     /bound_moiety="lac repressor encoded by lacI"
                     /note="The lac repressor binds to the lac operator to 
                     inhibit transcription in E. coli. This inhibition can be
                     relieved by adding lactose or
                     isopropyl-beta-D-thiogalactopyranoside (IPTG)."
                     /standard_name="lac operator"
     regulatory      8373..8391
                     /note="Geneious type: promoter"
                     /note="promoter for bacteriophage T3 RNA polymerase"
                     /standard_name="T3 promoter"
     regulatory      8419..8798
                     /note="Geneious type: enhancer"
                     /note="human cytomegalovirus immediate early enhancer"
                     /standard_name="CMV enhancer"
     regulatory      8800..9015
                     /note="Geneious type: promoter"
                     /note="human cytomegalovirus (CMV) immediate early 
                     promoter"
                     /standard_name="CMV promoter"
ORIGIN      
        1 gggtctctct ggttagacca gatctgagcc tgggagctct ctggctaact agggaaccca
       61 ctgcttaagc ctcaataaag cttgccttga gtgcttcaag tagtgtgtgc ccgtctgttg
      121 tgtgactctg gtaactagag atccctcaga cccttttagt cagtgtggaa aatctctagc
      181 agtggcgccc gaacagggac ttgaaagcga aagggaaacc agaggagctc tctcgacgca
      241 ggactcggct tgctgaagcg cgcacggcaa gaggcgaggg gcggcgactg gtgagtacgc
      301 caaaaatttt gactagcgga ggctagaagg agagagatgg gtgcgagagc gtcagtatta
      361 agcgggggag aattagatcg cgatgggaaa aaattcggtt aaggccaggg ggaaagaaaa
      421 aatataaatt aaaacatata gtatgggcaa gcagggagct agaacgattc gcagttaatc
      481 ctggcctgtt agaaacatca gaaggctgta gacaaatact gggacagcta caaccatccc
      541 ttcagacagg atcagaagaa cttagatcat tatataatac agtagcaacc ctctattgtg
      601 tgcatcaaag gatagagata aaagacacca aggaagcttt agacaagata gaggaagagc
      661 aaaacaaaag taagaccacc gcacagcaag cggccgctga tcttcagacc tggaggagga
      721 gatatgaggg acaattggag aagtgaatta tataaatata aagtagtaaa aattgaacca
      781 ttaggagtag cacccaccaa ggcaaagaga agagtggtgc agagagaaaa aagagcagtg
      841 ggaataggag ctttgttcct tgggttcttg ggagcagcag gaagcactat gggcgcagcg
      901 tcaatgacgc tgacggtaca ggccagacaa ttattgtctg gtatagtgca gcagcagaac
      961 aatttgctga gggctattga ggcgcaacag catctgttgc aactcacagt ctggggcatc
     1021 aagcagctcc aggcaagaat cctggctgtg gaaagatacc taaaggatca acagctcctg
     1081 gggatttggg gttgctctgg aaaactcatt tgcaccactg ctgtgccttg gaatgctagt
     1141 tggagtaata aatctctgga acagatttgg aatcacacga cctggatgga gtgggacaga
     1201 gaaattaaca attacacaag cttaatacac tccttaattg aagaatcgca aaaccagcaa
     1261 gaaaagaatg aacaagaatt attggaatta gataaatggg caagtttgtg gaattggttt
     1321 aacataacaa attggctgtg gtatataaaa ttattcataa tgatagtagg aggcttggta
     1381 ggtttaagaa tagtttttgc tgtactttct atagtgaata gagttaggca gggatattca
     1441 ccattatcgt ttcagaatct tgagacaaat ggcagtattc atccacaatt ttaaaagaaa
     1501 aggggggatt ggggggtaca gtgcagggga aagaatagta gacataatag caacagacat
     1561 acaaactaaa gaattacaaa aacaaattac aaaaattcaa aattttcggg tttattacag
     1621 ggacagcaga gatccacttt ggcgccggct cgagggggcc cgggtgcaaa gatggataaa
     1681 gttttaaaca gagaggaatc tttgcagcta atggaccttc taggtcttga aaggagtggg
     1741 aattggctcc ggtgcccgtc agtgggcaga gcgcacatcg cccacagtcc ccgagaagtt
     1801 ggggggaggg gtcggcaatt gatccggtgc ctagagaagg tggcgcgggg taaactggga
     1861 aagtgatgtc gtgtactggc tccgcctttt tcccgagggt gggggagaac cgtatataag
     1921 tgcagtagtc gccgtgaacg ttctttttcg caacgggttt gccgccagaa cacaggtaag
     1981 tgccgtgtgt ggttcccgcg ggcctggcct ctttacgggt tatggccctt gcgtgccttg
     2041 aattacttcc acctggctgc agtacgtgat tcttgatccc gagcttcggg ttggaagtgg
     2101 gtgggagagt tcgaggcctt gcgcttaagg agccccttcg cctcgtgctt gagttgaggc
     2161 ctggcctggg cgctggggcc gccgcgtgcg aatctggtgg caccttcgcg cctgtctcgc
     2221 tgctttcgat aagtctctag ccatttaaaa tttttgatga cctgctgcga cgcttttttt
     2281 ctggcaagat agtcttgtaa atgcgggcca agatctgcac actggtattt cggtttttgg
     2341 ggccgcgggc ggcgacgggg cccgtgcgtc ccagcgcaca tgttcggcga ggcggggcct
     2401 gcgagcgcgg ccaccgagaa tcggacgggg gtagtctcaa gctggccggc ctgctctggt
     2461 gcctggcctc gcgccgccgt gtatcgcccc gccctgggcg gcaaggctgg cccggtcggc
     2521 accagttgcg tgagcggaaa gatggccgct tcccggccct gctgcaggga gctcaaaatg
     2581 gaggacgcgg cgctcgggag agcgggcggg tgagtcaccc acacaaagga aaagggcctt
     2641 tccgtcctca gccgtcgctt catgtgactc cacggagtac cgggcgccgt ccaggcacct
     2701 cgattagttc tcgagctttt ggagtacgtc gtctttaggt tggggggagg ggttttatgc
     2761 gatggagttt ccccacactg agtgggtgga gactgaagtt aggccagctt ggcacttgat
     2821 gtaattctcc ttggaatttg ccctttttga gtttggatct tggttcattc tcaagcctca
     2881 gacagtggtt caaagttttt ttcttccatt tcaggtgtcg tgacgtacgg ccaccatgac
     2941 cgagtacaag cccacggtgc gcctcgccac ccgcgacgac gtccccaggg ccgtacgcac
     3001 cctcgccgcc gcgttcgccg actaccccgc cacgcgccac accgtcgatc cggaccgcca
     3061 catcgagcgg gtcaccgagc tgcaagaact cttcctcacg cgcgtcgggc tcgacatcgg
     3121 caaggtgtgg gtcgcggacg acggcgccgc cgtggcggtc tggaccacgc cggagagcgt
     3181 cgaagcgggg gcggtgttcg ccgagatcgg cccgcgcatg gccgagttga gcggttcccg
     3241 gctggccgcg cagcaacaga tggaaggcct cctggcgccg caccggccca aggagcccgc
     3301 gtggttcctg gccaccgtcg gagtctcgcc cgaccaccag ggcaagggtc tgggcagcgc
     3361 cgtcgtgctc cccggagtgg aggcggccga gcgcgccggg gtgcccgcct tcctggagac
     3421 ctccgcgccc cgcaacctcc ccttctacga gcggctcggc ttcaccgtca ccgccgacgt
     3481 cgaggtgccc gaaggaccgc gcacctggtg catgacccgc aagcccggtg cctgaacgcg
     3541 ttaagtcgac aatcaacctc tggattacaa aatttgtgaa agattgactg gtattcttaa
     3601 ctatgttgct ccttttacgc tatgtggata cgctgcttta atgcctttgt atcatgctat
     3661 tgcttcccgt atggctttca ttttctcctc cttgtataaa tcctggttgc tgtctcttta
     3721 tgaggagttg tggcccgttg tcaggcaacg tggcgtggtg tgcactgtgt ttgctgacgc
     3781 aacccccact ggttggggca ttgccaccac ctgtcagctc ctttccggga ctttcgcttt
     3841 ccccctccct attgccacgg cggaactcat cgccgcctgc cttgcccgct gctggacagg
     3901 ggctcggctg ttgggcactg acaattccgt ggtgttgtcg gggaaatcat cgtcctttcc
     3961 ttggctgctc gcctgtgttg ccacctggat tctgcgcggg acgtccttct gctacgtccc
     4021 ttcggccctc aatccagcgg accttccttc ccgcggcctg ctgccggctc tgcggcctct
     4081 tccgcgtgtt cgccttcgcc ctcagacgag tcggatctcc ctttgggccg cctccccgcg
     4141 tcgactttaa gaccaatgac ttacaaggca gctgtagatc ttagccactt tttaaaagaa
     4201 aaggggggac tggaagggct aattcactcc caacgaagag aagatttcac cattatcgtt
     4261 tcagacccat ttttaatacg actcactata gggaaaaaaa gcaccgactc ggtgccactt
     4321 tttcaagttg ataacggact agccttattt caacttgcta tgctgttnnn nnnnnnnnnt
     4381 ccagcatagc tctgaaacnn nnnnnnnnnn nnnnnnnngg gctcgtccgg gatttgaacc
     4441 cgggacctct cgcaccctaa gcgagaatca tacccctaga ccaacgagcc tttgttgcag
     4501 ccgactcggc tgccactttt ccaagttgtg tacggaccag ccttatttga acttgctaag
     4561 cagtcnnnnn nnnnnnntcc tgcttagctc tcaaacnnnn nnnnnnnnnn nnnnnntgca
     4621 ttggccggga atcgaacccg ggcctcccgc gtggcaggcg agaattctac cactgaacca
     4681 ccaatgccgg tgtttcgtcc tttccacaag atatataaag ccaagaaatc gaaatacttt
     4741 caagttacgg taagcatatg atagtccatt ttaaaacata attttaaaac tgcaaactac
     4801 ccaagaaatt attactttct acgtcacgta ttttgtacta atatctttgt gtttacagtc
     4861 aaattaattc taattatctc tctaacagcc ttgtatcgta tatgcaaata tgaaggaatc
     4921 atgggaaata ggccctcaag cttggcgtaa ctagatcttg agacactgct ttttgcttgt
     4981 actgggtctc tctggttaga ccagatctga gcctgggagc tctctggcta actagggaac
     5041 ccactgctta agcctcaata aagcttgcct tgagtgcttc aagtagtgtg tgcccgtctg
     5101 ttgtgtgact ctggtaacta gagatccctc agaccctttt agtcagtgtg gaaaatctct
     5161 agcagtacgt atagtagttc atgtcatctt attattcagt atttataact tgcaaagaaa
     5221 tgaatatcag agagtgagag gaacttgttt attgcagctt ataatggtta caaataaagc
     5281 aatagcatca caaatttcac aaataaagca tttttttcac tgcattctag ttgtggtttg
     5341 tccaaactca tcaatgtatc ttatcatgtc tggctctagc tatcccgccc ctaactccgc
     5401 ccatcccgcc cctaactccg cccagttccg cccattctcc gccccatggc tgactaattt
     5461 tttttattta tgcagaggcc gaggccgcct cggcctctga gctattccag aagtagtgag
     5521 gaggcttttt tggaggccta gggacgtacc caattcgccc tatagtgagt cgtattacgc
     5581 gcgctcactg gccgtcgttt tacaacgtcg tgactgggaa aaccctggcg ttacccaact
     5641 taatcgcctt gcagcacatc cccctttcgc cagctggcgt aatagcgaag aggcccgcac
     5701 cgatcgccct tcccaacagt tgcgcagcct gaatggcgaa tgggnnnnnn nnnnnnnnnn
     5761 nnnnnnnnnn nnnnnnnnnn nnnnnnnnnn nnnnnnnnnn nnnnnnnnnn nnnnnnnnnn
     5821 nnnnnnnnnn nnnnnnnnnn nnnnnnnnnn nnnnnnnnnn nnnnnnnncn nnnnnnnnnn
     5881 nnnnnnnnnn nnnnnnnnnn nnnnnnnnnn nnnnnnnnnn nnnnnnnnnn nnnnnnnnnn
     5941 nnnnnnnnnn nnnnnnnnnn annnnnnnnn nnnnnnnnnn nnnnnnnnnn nnnnnnnnnn
     6001 nnnnnnnnnn cctttgacgt tggagtccac gttctttaat agtggactct tgttccaaac
     6061 tggaacaaca ctcaacccta tctcggtcta ttcttttgat ttataaggga ttttgccgat
     6121 ttcggcctat tggttaaaaa atgagctgat ttaacaaaaa tttaacgcga attttaacaa
     6181 aatattaacg cttacaattt aggtggcact tttcggggaa atgtgcgcgg aacccctatt
     6241 tgtttatttt tctaaataca ttcaaatatg tatccgctca tgagacaata accctgataa
     6301 atgcttcaat aatattgaaa aaggaagagt atgagtattc aacatttccg tgtcgccctt
     6361 attccctttt ttgcggcatt ttgccttcct gtttttgctc acccagaaac gctggtgaaa
     6421 gtaaaagatg ctgaagatca gttgggtgca cgagtgggtt acatcgaact ggatctcaac
     6481 agcggtaaga tccttgagag ttttcgcccc gaagaacgtt ttccaatgat gagcactttt
     6541 aaagttctgc tatgtggcgc ggtattatcc cgtattgacg ccgggcaaga gcaactcggt
     6601 cgccgcatac actattctca gaatgacttg gttgagtact caccagtcac agaaaagcat
     6661 cttacggatg gcatgacagt aagagaatta tgcagtgctg ccataaccat gagtgataac
     6721 actgcggcca acttacttct gacaacgatc ggaggaccga aggagctaac cgcttttttg
     6781 cacaacatgg gggatcatgt aactcgcctt gatcgttggg aaccggagct gaatgaagcc
     6841 ataccaaacg acgagcgtga caccacgatg cctgtagcaa tggcaacaac gttgcgcaaa
     6901 ctattaactg gcgaactact tactctagct tcccggcaac aattaataga ctggatggag
     6961 gcggataaag ttgcaggacc acttctgcgc tcggcccttc cggctggctg gtttattgct
     7021 gataaatctg gagccggtga gcgtgggtct cgcggtatca ttgcagcact ggggccagat
     7081 ggtaagccct cccgtatcgt agttatctac acgacgggga gtcaggcaac tatggatgaa
     7141 cgaaatagac agatcgctga gataggtgcc tcactgatta agcattggta actgtcagac
     7201 caagtttact catatatact ttagattgat ttaaaacttc atttttaatt taaaaggatc
     7261 taggtgaaga tcctttttga taatctcatg accaaaatcc cttaacgtga gttttcgttc
     7321 cactgagcgt cagaccccgt agaaaagatc aaaggatctt cttgagatcc tttttttctg
     7381 cgcgtaatct gctgcttgca aacaaaaaaa ccaccgctac cagcggtggt ttgtttgccg
     7441 gatcaagagc taccaactct ttttccgaag gtaactggct tcagcagagc gcagatacca
     7501 aatactgttc ttctagtgta gccgtagtta ggccaccact tcaagaactc tgtagcaccg
     7561 cctacatacc tcgctctgct aatcctgtta ccagtggctg ctgccagtgg cgataagtcg
     7621 tgtcttaccg ggttggactc aagacgatag ttaccggata aggcgcagcg gtcgggctga
     7681 acggggggtt cgtgcacaca gcccagcttg gagcgaacga cctacaccga actgagatac
     7741 ctacagcgtg agctatgaga aagcgccacg cttcccgaag ggagaaaggc ggacaggtat
     7801 ccggtaagcg gcagggtcgg aacaggagag cgcacgaggg agcttccagg gggaaacgcc
     7861 tggtatcttt atagtcctgt cgggtttcgc cacctctgac ttgagcgtcg atttttgtga
     7921 tgctcgtcag gggggcggag cctatggaaa aacgccagca acgcggcctt tttacggttc
     7981 ctggcctttt gctggccttt tgctcacatg ttctttcctg cgttatcccc tgattctgtg
     8041 gataaccgta ttaccgcctt tgagtgagct gataccgctc gccgcagccg aacgaccgag
     8101 cgcagcgagt cagtgagcga ggaagcggaa gagcgcccaa tacgcaaacc gcctctcccc
     8161 gcgcgttggc cgattcatta atgcagctgg cacgacaggt ttcccgactg gaaagcgggc
     8221 agtgagcgca acgcaattaa tgtgagttag ctcactcatt aggcacccca ggctttacac
     8281 tttatgcttc cggctcgtat gttgtgtgga attgtgagcg gataacaatt tcacacagga
     8341 aacagctatg accatgatta cgccaagcgc gcaattaacc ctcactaaag ggaacaaaag
     8401 ctggagctgc aagcttaaga cattgattat tgactagtta ttaatagtaa tcaattacgg
     8461 ggtcattagt tcatagccca tatatggagt tccgcgttac ataacttacg gtaaatggcc
     8521 cgcctggctg accgcccaac gacccccgcc cattgacgtc aataatgacg tatgttccca
     8581 tagtaacgcc aatagggact ttccattgac gtcaatgggt ggagtattta cggtaaactg
     8641 cccacttggc agtacatcaa gtgtatcata tgccaagtac gccccctatt gacgtcaatg
     8701 acggtaaatg gcccgcctgg cattatgccc agtacatgac cttatgggac tttcctactt
     8761 ggcagtacat ctacgtatta gtcatcgcta ttaccatggt gatgcggttt tggcagtaca
     8821 tcaatgggcg tggatagcgg tttgactcac ggggatttcc aagtctccac cccattgacg
     8881 tcaatgggag tttgttttgg caccaaaatc aacgggactt tccaaaatgt cgtaacaact
     8941 ccgccccatt gacgcaaatg ggcggtaggc gtgtacggtg ggaggtctat ataagcagcg
     9001 cgttttgcct gtact
//
LOCUS       Complete_example-CROPseq-multi-v2-Puro_(tRNA_Q)        9015 bp ds-DNA     circular SYN 03-JUL-2025
DEFINITION  dual guides cloned into pRW1484.
ACCESSION
VERSION     .
KEYWORDS    CROPseq-puro-v2.
SOURCE      synthetic DNA construct
  ORGANISM  synthetic DNA construct.
REFERENCE   1  (bases 1 to 10224)
  AUTHORS   Feldman F, Singh A, Schmid-Burgk JL, Mezger A, Garrity AJ, Carlson
            RJ, Zhang F and Blainey PC
  TITLE     Pooled optical screens in human cells
  JOURNAL   bioRxiv 383943
REFERENCE   2  (bases 1 to 10224)
  AUTHORS   .
  TITLE     Direct Submission
  JOURNAL   Exported Jun 4, 2019 from SnapGene Server 1.1.58
            http://www.snapgene.com
FEATURES             Location/Qualifiers
     misc_feature    1..181
                     /note="Geneious type: LTR"
                     /note="truncated 5' long terminal repeat (LTR) from HIV-1"
                     /standard_name="5' LTR (truncated)"
     misc_feature    228..353
                     /note="packaging signal of human immunodeficiency virus 
                     type 1"
                     /standard_name="HIV-1 Psi"
     misc_feature    846..1079
                     /note="The Rev response element (RRE) of HIV-1 allows for
                     Rev-dependent mRNA export from the nucleus to
                     thecytoplasm."
                     /standard_name="RRE"
     misc_feature    1489..1606
                     /note="central polypurine tract and central termination 
                     sequence of HIV-1"
                     /standard_name="cPPT/CTS"
     regulatory      1745..2923
                     /note="Geneious type: promoter"
                     /note="strong constitutive promoter for human elongation 
                     factor EF-1-alpha"
                     /standard_name="EF-1-alpha promoter"
     intron          1976..2914
                     /note="intron upstream of the start codon of human 
                     EF-1-alpha"
                     /standard_name="EF-1-alpha intron A"
     CDS             2936..3535
                     /codon_start=1
                     /gene="pac from Streptomyces alboniger"
                     /product="puromycin N-acetyltransferase"
                     /note="confers resistance to puromycin"
                     /translation="MTEYKPTVRLATRDDVPRAVRTLAAAFADYPATRHTVDPDRHIE
                     RVTELQELFLTRVGLDIGKVWVADDGAAVAVWTTPESVEAGAVFAEIGPRMAELSGSR
                     LAAQQQMEGLLAPHRPKEPAWFLATVGVSPDHQGKGLGSAVVLPGVEAAERAGVPAFL
                     ETSAPRNLPFYERLGFTVTADVEVPEGPRTWCMTRKPGA"
                     /standard_name="PuroR"
     misc_feature    3551..4139
                     /note="woodchuck hepatitis virus posttranscriptional 
                     regulatory element"
                     /standard_name="WPRE"
     misc_feature    4190..4209
                     /standard_name="PPT"
     misc_feature    join(4211..>4245,4984..5164)
                     /note="Geneious type: LTR"
                     /standard_name="3' LTR (truncated)"
     regulatory      4274..4291
                     /note="Geneious type: promoter"
                     /standard_name="T7 promoter"
     regulatory      complement(4295..4300)
                     /note="Geneious type: terminator"
                     /standard_name="U6 term"
     misc_RNA        complement(4301..4398)
                     /standard_name="sgRNA scaffold 2 + iBAR 2"
     misc_feature    4368..4379
                     /note="Geneious type: Barcode"
                     /standard_name="iBAR 2"
     misc_RNA        complement(4399..4418)
                     /standard_name="spacer 2"
     tRNA            complement(4419..4490)
                     /standard_name="tRNA_Q"
     tRNA            complement(4491..4496)
                     /standard_name="tRNA 5'leader"
     misc_RNA        complement(4497..4596)
                     /standard_name="sgRNA scaffold 1 + iBAR 1"
     misc_feature    4566..4577
                     /note="Geneious type: Barcode"
                     /standard_name="iBAR 1"
     misc_RNA        complement(4597..4616)
                     /standard_name="spacer 1"
     tRNA            complement(4617..4687)
                     /standard_name="Gly tRNA"
     misc_difference complement(4688)
                     /standard_name="5'G"
     regulatory      complement(4689..4937)
                     /note="Geneious type: promoter"
                     /note="RNA polymerase III promoter for human U6 snRNA"
                     /standard_name="U6 promoter"
     misc_feature    5242..5363
                     /note="Geneious type: polyA_signal"
                     /note="SV40 polyadenylation signal"
                     /standard_name="SV40 poly(A) signal"
     rep_origin      5403..5538
     misc_feature    complement(5559..5577)
                     /note="Geneious type: Marker"
                     /note="This T7 promoter is a vestigial sequence in the
                     plasmid backbone. It is outside the lentiviral LTRs, so it
                     is not encoded by the resulting lentiviral components."
                     /standard_name="(this is not the) T7 promoter (you're
                     looking for)"
     rep_origin      5745..6200
     regulatory      6226..6330
                     /note="Geneious type: promoter"
                     /gene="bla"
                     /standard_name="AmpR promoter"
     CDS             6331..7191
                     /codon_start=1
                     /gene="bla"
                     /product="beta-lactamase"
                     /note="confers resistance to ampicillin, carbenicillin,
                     and related antibiotics"
                     /translation="MSIQHFRVALIPFFAAFCLPVFAHPETLVKVKDAEDQLGARVGY
                     IELDLNSGKILESFRPEERFPMMSTFKVLLCGAVLSRIDAGQEQLGRRIHYSQNDLVE
                     YSPVTEKHLTDGMTVRELCSAAITMSDNTAANLLLTTIGGPKELTAFLHNMGDHVTRL
                     DRWEPELNEAIPNDERDTTMPVAMATTLRKLLTGELLTLASRQQLIDWMEADKVAGPL
                     LRSALPAGWFIADKSGAGERGSRGIIAALGPDGKPSRIVVIYTTGSQATMDERNRQIA
                     EIGASLIKHW"
                     /standard_name="AmpR"
     rep_origin      7362..7950
     protein_bind    8238..8259
                     /bound_moiety="E. coli catabolite activator protein"
                     /note="CAP binding activates transcription in the presence
                      of cAMP."
                     /standard_name="CAP binding site"
     regulatory      8274..8304
                     /note="Geneious type: promoter"
                     /note="promoter for the E. coli lac operon"
                     /standard_name="lac promoter"
     protein_bind    8312..8328
                     /bound_moiety="lac repressor encoded by lacI"
                     /note="The lac repressor binds to the lac operator to 
                     inhibit transcription in E. coli. This inhibition can be
                     relieved by adding lactose or
                     isopropyl-beta-D-thiogalactopyranoside (IPTG)."
                     /standard_name="lac operator"
     regulatory      8373..8391
                     /note="Geneious type: promoter"
                     /note="promoter for bacteriophage T3 RNA polymerase"
                     /standard_name="T3 promoter"
     regulatory      8419..8798
                     /note="Geneious type: enhancer"
                     /note="human cytomegalovirus immediate early enhancer"
                     /standard_name="CMV enhancer"
     regulatory      8800..9015
                     /note="Geneious type: promoter"
                     /note="human cytomegalovirus (CMV) immediate early 
                     promoter"
                     /standard_name="CMV promoter"
ORIGIN      
        1 gggtctctct ggttagacca gatctgagcc tgggagctct ctggctaact agggaaccca
       61 ctgcttaagc ctcaataaag cttgccttga gtgcttcaag tagtgtgtgc ccgtctgttg
      121 tgtgactctg gtaactagag atccctcaga cccttttagt cagtgtggaa aatctctagc
      181 agtggcgccc gaacagggac ttgaaagcga aagggaaacc agaggagctc tctcgacgca
      241 ggactcggct tgctgaagcg cgcacggcaa gaggcgaggg gcggcgactg gtgagtacgc
      301 caaaaatttt gactagcgga ggctagaagg agagagatgg gtgcgagagc gtcagtatta
      361 agcgggggag aattagatcg cgatgggaaa aaattcggtt aaggccaggg ggaaagaaaa
      421 aatataaatt aaaacatata gtatgggcaa gcagggagct agaacgattc gcagttaatc
      481 ctggcctgtt agaaacatca gaaggctgta gacaaatact gggacagcta caaccatccc
      541 ttcagacagg atcagaagaa cttagatcat tatataatac agtagcaacc ctctattgtg
      601 tgcatcaaag gatagagata aaagacacca aggaagcttt agacaagata gaggaagagc
      661 aaaacaaaag taagaccacc gcacagcaag cggccgctga tcttcagacc tggaggagga
      721 gatatgaggg acaattggag aagtgaatta tataaatata aagtagtaaa aattgaacca
      781 ttaggagtag cacccaccaa ggcaaagaga agagtggtgc agagagaaaa aagagcagtg
      841 ggaataggag ctttgttcct tgggttcttg ggagcagcag gaagcactat gggcgcagcg
      901 tcaatgacgc tgacggtaca ggccagacaa ttattgtctg gtatagtgca gcagcagaac
      961 aatttgctga gggctattga ggcgcaacag catctgttgc aactcacagt ctggggcatc
     1021 aagcagctcc aggcaagaat cctggctgtg gaaagatacc taaaggatca acagctcctg
     1081 gggatttggg gttgctctgg aaaactcatt tgcaccactg ctgtgccttg gaatgctagt
     1141 tggagtaata aatctctgga acagatttgg aatcacacga cctggatgga gtgggacaga
     1201 gaaattaaca attacacaag cttaatacac tccttaattg aagaatcgca aaaccagcaa
     1261 gaaaagaatg aacaagaatt attggaatta gataaatggg caagtttgtg gaattggttt
     1321 aacataacaa attggctgtg gtatataaaa ttattcataa tgatagtagg aggcttggta
     1381 ggtttaagaa tagtttttgc tgtactttct atagtgaata gagttaggca gggatattca
     1441 ccattatcgt ttcagaatct tgagacaaat ggcagtattc atccacaatt ttaaaagaaa
     1501 aggggggatt ggggggtaca gtgcagggga aagaatagta gacataatag caacagacat
     1561 acaaactaaa gaattacaaa aacaaattac aaaaattcaa aattttcggg tttattacag
     1621 ggacagcaga gatccacttt ggcgccggct cgagggggcc cgggtgcaaa gatggataaa
     1681 gttttaaaca gagaggaatc tttgcagcta atggaccttc taggtcttga aaggagtggg
     1741 aattggctcc ggtgcccgtc agtgggcaga gcgcacatcg cccacagtcc ccgagaagtt
     1801 ggggggaggg gtcggcaatt gatccggtgc ctagagaagg tggcgcgggg taaactggga
     1861 aagtgatgtc gtgtactggc tccgcctttt tcccgagggt gggggagaac cgtatataag
     1921 tgcagtagtc gccgtgaacg ttctttttcg caacgggttt gccgccagaa cacaggtaag
     1981 tgccgtgtgt ggttcccgcg ggcctggcct ctttacgggt tatggccctt gcgtgccttg
     2041 aattacttcc acctggctgc agtacgtgat tcttgatccc gagcttcggg ttggaagtgg
     2101 gtgggagagt tcgaggcctt gcgcttaagg agccccttcg cctcgtgctt gagttgaggc
     2161 ctggcctggg cgctggggcc gccgcgtgcg aatctggtgg caccttcgcg cctgtctcgc
     2221 tgctttcgat aagtctctag ccatttaaaa tttttgatga cctgctgcga cgcttttttt
     2281 ctggcaagat agtcttgtaa atgcgggcca agatctgcac actggtattt cggtttttgg
     2341 ggccgcgggc ggcgacgggg cccgtgcgtc ccagcgcaca tgttcggcga ggcggggcct
     2401 gcgagcgcgg ccaccgagaa tcggacgggg gtagtctcaa gctggccggc ctgctctggt
     2461 gcctggcctc gcgccgccgt gtatcgcccc gccctgggcg gcaaggctgg cccggtcggc
     2521 accagttgcg tgagcggaaa gatggccgct tcccggccct gctgcaggga gctcaaaatg
     2581 gaggacgcgg cgctcgggag agcgggcggg tgagtcaccc acacaaagga aaagggcctt
     2641 tccgtcctca gccgtcgctt catgtgactc cacggagtac cgggcgccgt ccaggcacct
     2701 cgattagttc tcgagctttt ggagtacgtc gtctttaggt tggggggagg ggttttatgc
     2761 gatggagttt ccccacactg agtgggtgga gactgaagtt aggccagctt ggcacttgat
     2821 gtaattctcc ttggaatttg ccctttttga gtttggatct tggttcattc tcaagcctca
     2881 gacagtggtt caaagttttt ttcttccatt tcaggtgtcg tgacgtacgg ccaccatgac
     2941 cgagtacaag cccacggtgc gcctcgccac ccgcgacgac gtccccaggg ccgtacgcac
     3001 cctcgccgcc gcgttcgccg actaccccgc cacgcgccac accgtcgatc cggaccgcca
     3061 catcgagcgg gtcaccgagc tgcaagaact cttcctcacg cgcgtcgggc tcgacatcgg
     3121 caaggtgtgg gtcgcggacg acggcgccgc cgtggcggtc tggaccacgc cggagagcgt
     3181 cgaagcgggg gcggtgttcg ccgagatcgg cccgcgcatg gccgagttga gcggttcccg
     3241 gctggccgcg cagcaacaga tggaaggcct cctggcgccg caccggccca aggagcccgc
     3301 gtggttcctg gccaccgtcg gagtctcgcc cgaccaccag ggcaagggtc tgggcagcgc
     3361 cgtcgtgctc cccggagtgg aggcggccga gcgcgccggg gtgcccgcct tcctggagac
     3421 ctccgcgccc cgcaacctcc ccttctacga gcggctcggc ttcaccgtca ccgccgacgt
     3481 cgaggtgccc gaaggaccgc gcacctggtg catgacccgc aagcccggtg cctgaacgcg
     3541 ttaagtcgac aatcaacctc tggattacaa aatttgtgaa agattgactg gtattcttaa
     3601 ctatgttgct ccttttacgc tatgtggata cgctgcttta atgcctttgt atcatgctat
     3661 tgcttcccgt atggctttca ttttctcctc cttgtataaa tcctggttgc tgtctcttta
     3721 tgaggagttg tggcccgttg tcaggcaacg tggcgtggtg tgcactgtgt ttgctgacgc
     3781 aacccccact ggttggggca ttgccaccac ctgtcagctc ctttccggga ctttcgcttt
     3841 ccccctccct attgccacgg cggaactcat cgccgcctgc cttgcccgct gctggacagg
     3901 ggctcggctg ttgggcactg acaattccgt ggtgttgtcg gggaaatcat cgtcctttcc
     3961 ttggctgctc gcctgtgttg ccacctggat tctgcgcggg acgtccttct gctacgtccc
     4021 ttcggccctc aatccagcgg accttccttc ccgcggcctg ctgccggctc tgcggcctct
     4081 tccgcgtgtt cgccttcgcc ctcagacgag tcggatctcc ctttgggccg cctccccgcg
     4141 tcgactttaa gaccaatgac ttacaaggca gctgtagatc ttagccactt tttaaaagaa
     4201 aaggggggac tggaagggct aattcactcc caacgaagag aagatttcac cattatcgtt
     4261 tcagacccat ttttaatacg actcactata gggaaaaaaa gcaccgactc ggtgccactt
     4321 tttcaagttg ataacggact agccttattt caacttgcta tgctgttnnn nnnnnnnnnt
     4381 ccagcatagc tctgaaacnn nnnnnnnnnn nnnnnnnnag gttccaccga gatttgaact
     4441 cggatcgctg gattcagagt ccagagtgct aaccattaca ccatggaacc tttgttgcag
     4501 ccgactcggc tgccactttt ccaagttgtg tacggaccag ccttatttga acttgctaag
     4561 cagtcnnnnn nnnnnnntcc tgcttagctc tcaaacnnnn nnnnnnnnnn nnnnnntgca
     4621 ttggccggga atcgaacccg ggcctcccgc gtggcaggcg agaattctac cactgaacca
     4681 ccaatgccgg tgtttcgtcc tttccacaag atatataaag ccaagaaatc gaaatacttt
     4741 caagttacgg taagcatatg atagtccatt ttaaaacata attttaaaac tgcaaactac
     4801 ccaagaaatt attactttct acgtcacgta ttttgtacta atatctttgt gtttacagtc
     4861 aaattaattc taattatctc tctaacagcc ttgtatcgta tatgcaaata tgaaggaatc
     4921 atgggaaata ggccctcaag cttggcgtaa ctagatcttg agacactgct ttttgcttgt
     4981 actgggtctc tctggttaga ccagatctga gcctgggagc tctctggcta actagggaac
     5041 ccactgctta agcctcaata aagcttgcct tgagtgcttc aagtagtgtg tgcccgtctg
     5101 ttgtgtgact ctggtaacta gagatccctc agaccctttt agtcagtgtg gaaaatctct
     5161 agcagtacgt atagtagttc atgtcatctt attattcagt atttataact tgcaaagaaa
     5221 tgaatatcag agagtgagag gaacttgttt attgcagctt ataatggtta caaataaagc
     5281 aatagcatca caaatttcac aaataaagca tttttttcac tgcattctag ttgtggtttg
     5341 tccaaactca tcaatgtatc ttatcatgtc tggctctagc tatcccgccc ctaactccgc
     5401 ccatcccgcc cctaactccg cccagttccg cccattctcc gccccatggc tgactaattt
     5461 tttttattta tgcagaggcc gaggccgcct cggcctctga gctattccag aagtagtgag
     5521 gaggcttttt tggaggccta gggacgtacc caattcgccc tatagtgagt cgtattacgc
     5581 gcgctcactg gccgtcgttt tacaacgtcg tgactgggaa aaccctggcg ttacccaact
     5641 taatcgcctt gcagcacatc cccctttcgc cagctggcgt aatagcgaag aggcccgcac
     5701 cgatcgccct tcccaacagt tgcgcagcct gaatggcgaa tgggnnnnnn nnnnnnnnnn
     5761 nnnnnnnnnn nnnnnnnnnn nnnnnnnnnn nnnnnnnnnn nnnnnnnnnn nnnnnnnnnn
     5821 nnnnnnnnnn nnnnnnnnnn nnnnnnnnnn nnnnnnnnnn nnnnnnnncn nnnnnnnnnn
     5881 nnnnnnnnnn nnnnnnnnnn nnnnnnnnnn nnnnnnnnnn nnnnnnnnnn nnnnnnnnnn
     5941 nnnnnnnnnn nnnnnnnnnn annnnnnnnn nnnnnnnnnn nnnnnnnnnn nnnnnnnnnn
     6001 nnnnnnnnnn cctttgacgt tggagtccac gttctttaat agtggactct tgttccaaac
     6061 tggaacaaca ctcaacccta tctcggtcta ttcttttgat ttataaggga ttttgccgat
     6121 ttcggcctat tggttaaaaa atgagctgat ttaacaaaaa tttaacgcga attttaacaa
     6181 aatattaacg cttacaattt aggtggcact tttcggggaa atgtgcgcgg aacccctatt
     6241 tgtttatttt tctaaataca ttcaaatatg tatccgctca tgagacaata accctgataa
     6301 atgcttcaat aatattgaaa aaggaagagt atgagtattc aacatttccg tgtcgccctt
     6361 attccctttt ttgcggcatt ttgccttcct gtttttgctc acccagaaac gctggtgaaa
     6421 gtaaaagatg ctgaagatca gttgggtgca cgagtgggtt acatcgaact ggatctcaac
     6481 agcggtaaga tccttgagag ttttcgcccc gaagaacgtt ttccaatgat gagcactttt
     6541 aaagttctgc tatgtggcgc ggtattatcc cgtattgacg ccgggcaaga gcaactcggt
     6601 cgccgcatac actattctca gaatgacttg gttgagtact caccagtcac agaaaagcat
     6661 cttacggatg gcatgacagt aagagaatta tgcagtgctg ccataaccat gagtgataac
     6721 actgcggcca acttacttct gacaacgatc ggaggaccga aggagctaac cgcttttttg
     6781 cacaacatgg gggatcatgt aactcgcctt gatcgttggg aaccggagct gaatgaagcc
     6841 ataccaaacg acgagcgtga caccacgatg cctgtagcaa tggcaacaac gttgcgcaaa
     6901 ctattaactg gcgaactact tactctagct tcccggcaac aattaataga ctggatggag
     6961 gcggataaag ttgcaggacc acttctgcgc tcggcccttc cggctggctg gtttattgct
     7021 gataaatctg gagccggtga gcgtgggtct cgcggtatca ttgcagcact ggggccagat
     7081 ggtaagccct cccgtatcgt agttatctac acgacgggga gtcaggcaac tatggatgaa
     7141 cgaaatagac agatcgctga gataggtgcc tcactgatta agcattggta actgtcagac
     7201 caagtttact catatatact ttagattgat ttaaaacttc atttttaatt taaaaggatc
     7261 taggtgaaga tcctttttga taatctcatg accaaaatcc cttaacgtga gttttcgttc
     7321 cactgagcgt cagaccccgt agaaaagatc aaaggatctt cttgagatcc tttttttctg
     7381 cgcgtaatct gctgcttgca aacaaaaaaa ccaccgctac cagcggtggt ttgtttgccg
     7441 gatcaagagc taccaactct ttttccgaag gtaactggct tcagcagagc gcagatacca
     7501 aatactgttc ttctagtgta gccgtagtta ggccaccact tcaagaactc tgtagcaccg
     7561 cctacatacc tcgctctgct aatcctgtta ccagtggctg ctgccagtgg cgataagtcg
     7621 tgtcttaccg ggttggactc aagacgatag ttaccggata aggcgcagcg gtcgggctga
     7681 acggggggtt cgtgcacaca gcccagcttg gagcgaacga cctacaccga actgagatac
     7741 ctacagcgtg agctatgaga aagcgccacg cttcccgaag ggagaaaggc ggacaggtat
     7801 ccggtaagcg gcagggtcgg aacaggagag cgcacgaggg agcttccagg gggaaacgcc
     7861 tggtatcttt atagtcctgt cgggtttcgc cacctctgac ttgagcgtcg atttttgtga
     7921 tgctcgtcag gggggcggag cctatggaaa aacgccagca acgcggcctt tttacggttc
     7981 ctggcctttt gctggccttt tgctcacatg ttctttcctg cgttatcccc tgattctgtg
     8041 gataaccgta ttaccgcctt tgagtgagct gataccgctc gccgcagccg aacgaccgag
     8101 cgcagcgagt cagtgagcga ggaagcggaa gagcgcccaa tacgcaaacc gcctctcccc
     8161 gcgcgttggc cgattcatta atgcagctgg cacgacaggt ttcccgactg gaaagcgggc
     8221 agtgagcgca acgcaattaa tgtgagttag ctcactcatt aggcacccca ggctttacac
     8281 tttatgcttc cggctcgtat gttgtgtgga attgtgagcg gataacaatt tcacacagga
     8341 aacagctatg accatgatta cgccaagcgc gcaattaacc ctcactaaag ggaacaaaag
     8401 ctggagctgc aagcttaaga cattgattat tgactagtta ttaatagtaa tcaattacgg
     8461 ggtcattagt tcatagccca tatatggagt tccgcgttac ataacttacg gtaaatggcc
     8521 cgcctggctg accgcccaac gacccccgcc cattgacgtc aataatgacg tatgttccca
     8581 tagtaacgcc aatagggact ttccattgac gtcaatgggt ggagtattta cggtaaactg
     8641 cccacttggc agtacatcaa gtgtatcata tgccaagtac gccccctatt gacgtcaatg
     8701 acggtaaatg gcccgcctgg cattatgccc agtacatgac cttatgggac tttcctactt
     8761 ggcagtacat ctacgtatta gtcatcgcta ttaccatggt gatgcggttt tggcagtaca
     8821 tcaatgggcg tggatagcgg tttgactcac ggggatttcc aagtctccac cccattgacg
     8881 tcaatgggag tttgttttgg caccaaaatc aacgggactt tccaaaatgt cgtaacaact
     8941 ccgccccatt gacgcaaatg ggcggtaggc gtgtacggtg ggaggtctat ataagcagcg
     9001 cgttttgcct gtact
//
LOCUS       CROPseq-multi-v2-Puro-BsmBI_entry       10646 bp ds-DNA     circular SYN 25-FEB-2025
DEFINITION  pRW1484.
ACCESSION
VERSION     .
KEYWORDS    CROPseq-puro-v2.
SOURCE      synthetic DNA construct
  ORGANISM  synthetic DNA construct.
REFERENCE   1  (bases 1 to 10224)
  AUTHORS   Feldman F, Singh A, Schmid-Burgk JL, Mezger A, Garrity AJ, Carlson
            RJ, Zhang F and Blainey PC
  TITLE     Pooled optical screens in human cells
  JOURNAL   bioRxiv 383943
REFERENCE   2  (bases 1 to 10224)
  AUTHORS   .
  TITLE     Direct Submission
  JOURNAL   Exported Jun 4, 2019 from SnapGene Server 1.1.58
            http://www.snapgene.com
FEATURES             Location/Qualifiers
     misc_feature    1..181
                     /note="Geneious type: LTR"
                     /note="truncated 5' long terminal repeat (LTR) from HIV-1"
                     /standard_name="5' LTR (truncated)"
     misc_feature    228..353
                     /note="pLannotate"
                     /standard_name="HIV-1 Psi"
     CDS             337..700
                     /note="pLannotate"
                     /standard_name="HIV-1 gag"
     misc_feature    846..1079
                     /note="The Rev response element (RRE) of HIV-1 allows for
                     Rev-dependent mRNA export from the nucleus to
                     thecytoplasm."
                     /standard_name="RRE"
     misc_feature    1489..1606
                     /note="central polypurine tract and central termination 
                     sequence of HIV-1"
                     /standard_name="cPPT/CTS"
     regulatory      1745..2923
                     /note="Geneious type: promoter"
                     /note="strong constitutive promoter for human elongation 
                     factor EF-1-alpha"
                     /standard_name="EF-1-alpha promoter"
     intron          1976..2914
                     /note="intron upstream of the start codon of human 
                     EF-1-alpha"
                     /standard_name="EF-1-alpha intron A"
     CDS             2936..3535
                     /codon_start=1
                     /gene="pac from Streptomyces alboniger"
                     /product="puromycin N-acetyltransferase"
                     /note="confers resistance to puromycin"
                     /translation="MTEYKPTVRLATRDDVPRAVRTLAAAFADYPATRHTVDPDRHIE
                     RVTELQELFLTRVGLDIGKVWVADDGAAVAVWTTPESVEAGAVFAEIGPRMAELSGSR
                     LAAQQQMEGLLAPHRPKEPAWFLATVGVSPDHQGKGLGSAVVLPGVEAAERAGVPAFL
                     ETSAPRNLPFYERLGFTVTADVEVPEGPRTWCMTRKPGA"
                     /standard_name="PuroR"
     misc_feature    3551..4139
                     /note="woodchuck hepatitis virus posttranscriptional 
                     regulatory element"
                     /standard_name="WPRE"
     misc_feature    4190..4209
                     /standard_name="PPT"
     misc_feature    join(4211..>4245,6615..6795)
                     /note="Geneious type: LTR"
                     /standard_name="3' LTR (truncated)"
     regulatory      4274..4291
                     /note="Geneious type: promoter"
                     /standard_name="T7 promoter"
     regulatory      complement(4295..4300)
                     /note="Geneious type: terminator"
                     /standard_name="U6 term"
     misc_RNA        complement(4301..>4367)
                     /standard_name="partial sgRNA scaffold"
     misc_feature    complement(4368..6247)
                     /standard_name="BsmBI cassette"
     tRNA            complement(6248..6318)
                     /standard_name="Gly tRNA"
     misc_difference complement(6319)
                     /standard_name="5'G"
     regulatory      complement(6320..6568)
                     /note="Geneious type: promoter"
                     /note="RNA polymerase III promoter for human U6 snRNA"
                     /standard_name="U6 promoter"
     misc_feature    6873..6994
                     /note="Geneious type: polyA_signal"
                     /note="SV40 polyadenylation signal"
                     /standard_name="SV40 poly(A) signal"
     rep_origin      7034..7169
     misc_feature    complement(7190..7208)
                     /note="Geneious type: Marker"
                     /note="This T7 promoter is a vestigial sequence in the
                     plasmid backbone. It is outside the lentiviral LTRs, so it
                     is not encoded by the resulting lentiviral components."
                     /standard_name="(this is not the) T7 promoter (you're
                     looking for)"
     rep_origin      7376..7831
     regulatory      7857..7961
                     /note="Geneious type: promoter"
                     /gene="bla"
                     /standard_name="AmpR promoter"
     CDS             7962..8822
                     /codon_start=1
                     /gene="bla"
                     /product="beta-lactamase"
                     /note="confers resistance to ampicillin, carbenicillin,
                     and related antibiotics"
                     /translation="MSIQHFRVALIPFFAAFCLPVFAHPETLVKVKDAEDQLGARVGY
                     IELDLNSGKILESFRPEERFPMMSTFKVLLCGAVLSRIDAGQEQLGRRIHYSQNDLVE
                     YSPVTEKHLTDGMTVRELCSAAITMSDNTAANLLLTTIGGPKELTAFLHNMGDHVTRL
                     DRWEPELNEAIPNDERDTTMPVAMATTLRKLLTGELLTLASRQQLIDWMEADKVAGPL
                     LRSALPAGWFIADKSGAGERGSRGIIAALGPDGKPSRIVVIYTTGSQATMDERNRQIA
                     EIGASLIKHW"
                     /standard_name="AmpR"
     rep_origin      8993..9581
     protein_bind    9869..9890
                     /bound_moiety="E. coli catabolite activator protein"
                     /note="CAP binding activates transcription in the presence
                      of cAMP."
                     /standard_name="CAP binding site"
     regulatory      9905..9935
                     /note="Geneious type: promoter"
                     /note="promoter for the E. coli lac operon"
                     /standard_name="lac promoter"
     protein_bind    9943..9959
                     /bound_moiety="lac repressor encoded by lacI"
                     /note="The lac repressor binds to the lac operator to 
                     inhibit transcription in E. coli. This inhibition can be
                     relieved by adding lactose or
                     isopropyl-beta-D-thiogalactopyranoside (IPTG)."
                     /standard_name="lac operator"
     regulatory      10004..10022
                     /note="Geneious type: promoter"
                     /note="promoter for bacteriophage T3 RNA polymerase"
                     /standard_name="T3 promoter"
     regulatory      10050..10429
                     /note="Geneious type: enhancer"
                     /note="human cytomegalovirus immediate early enhancer"
                     /standard_name="CMV enhancer"
     regulatory      10431..10646
                     /note="Geneious type: promoter"
                     /note="human cytomegalovirus (CMV) immediate early 
                     promoter"
                     /standard_name="CMV promoter"
ORIGIN      
        1 gggtctctct ggttagacca gatctgagcc tgggagctct ctggctaact agggaaccca
       61 ctgcttaagc ctcaataaag cttgccttga gtgcttcaag tagtgtgtgc ccgtctgttg
      121 tgtgactctg gtaactagag atccctcaga cccttttagt cagtgtggaa aatctctagc
      181 agtggcgccc gaacagggac ttgaaagcga aagggaaacc agaggagctc tctcgacgca
      241 ggactcggct tgctgaagcg cgcacggcaa gaggcgaggg gcggcgactg gtgagtacgc
      301 caaaaatttt gactagcgga ggctagaagg agagagatgg gtgcgagagc gtcagtatta
      361 agcgggggag aattagatcg cgatgggaaa aaattcggtt aaggccaggg ggaaagaaaa
      421 aatataaatt aaaacatata gtatgggcaa gcagggagct agaacgattc gcagttaatc
      481 ctggcctgtt agaaacatca gaaggctgta gacaaatact gggacagcta caaccatccc
      541 ttcagacagg atcagaagaa cttagatcat tatataatac agtagcaacc ctctattgtg
      601 tgcatcaaag gatagagata aaagacacca aggaagcttt agacaagata gaggaagagc
      661 aaaacaaaag taagaccacc gcacagcaag cggccgctga tcttcagacc tggaggagga
      721 gatatgaggg acaattggag aagtgaatta tataaatata aagtagtaaa aattgaacca
      781 ttaggagtag cacccaccaa ggcaaagaga agagtggtgc agagagaaaa aagagcagtg
      841 ggaataggag ctttgttcct tgggttcttg ggagcagcag gaagcactat gggcgcagcg
      901 tcaatgacgc tgacggtaca ggccagacaa ttattgtctg gtatagtgca gcagcagaac
      961 aatttgctga gggctattga ggcgcaacag catctgttgc aactcacagt ctggggcatc
     1021 aagcagctcc aggcaagaat cctggctgtg gaaagatacc taaaggatca acagctcctg
     1081 gggatttggg gttgctctgg aaaactcatt tgcaccactg ctgtgccttg gaatgctagt
     1141 tggagtaata aatctctgga acagatttgg aatcacacga cctggatgga gtgggacaga
     1201 gaaattaaca attacacaag cttaatacac tccttaattg aagaatcgca aaaccagcaa
     1261 gaaaagaatg aacaagaatt attggaatta gataaatggg caagtttgtg gaattggttt
     1321 aacataacaa attggctgtg gtatataaaa ttattcataa tgatagtagg aggcttggta
     1381 ggtttaagaa tagtttttgc tgtactttct atagtgaata gagttaggca gggatattca
     1441 ccattatcgt ttcagaatct tgagacaaat ggcagtattc atccacaatt ttaaaagaaa
     1501 aggggggatt ggggggtaca gtgcagggga aagaatagta gacataatag caacagacat
     1561 acaaactaaa gaattacaaa aacaaattac aaaaattcaa aattttcggg tttattacag
     1621 ggacagcaga gatccacttt ggcgccggct cgagggggcc cgggtgcaaa gatggataaa
     1681 gttttaaaca gagaggaatc tttgcagcta atggaccttc taggtcttga aaggagtggg
     1741 aattggctcc ggtgcccgtc agtgggcaga gcgcacatcg cccacagtcc ccgagaagtt
     1801 ggggggaggg gtcggcaatt gatccggtgc ctagagaagg tggcgcgggg taaactggga
     1861 aagtgatgtc gtgtactggc tccgcctttt tcccgagggt gggggagaac cgtatataag
     1921 tgcagtagtc gccgtgaacg ttctttttcg caacgggttt gccgccagaa cacaggtaag
     1981 tgccgtgtgt ggttcccgcg ggcctggcct ctttacgggt tatggccctt gcgtgccttg
     2041 aattacttcc acctggctgc agtacgtgat tcttgatccc gagcttcggg ttggaagtgg
     2101 gtgggagagt tcgaggcctt gcgcttaagg agccccttcg cctcgtgctt gagttgaggc
     2161 ctggcctggg cgctggggcc gccgcgtgcg aatctggtgg caccttcgcg cctgtctcgc
     2221 tgctttcgat aagtctctag ccatttaaaa tttttgatga cctgctgcga cgcttttttt
     2281 ctggcaagat agtcttgtaa atgcgggcca agatctgcac actggtattt cggtttttgg
     2341 ggccgcgggc ggcgacgggg cccgtgcgtc ccagcgcaca tgttcggcga ggcggggcct
     2401 gcgagcgcgg ccaccgagaa tcggacgggg gtagtctcaa gctggccggc ctgctctggt
     2461 gcctggcctc gcgccgccgt gtatcgcccc gccctgggcg gcaaggctgg cccggtcggc
     2521 accagttgcg tgagcggaaa gatggccgct tcccggccct gctgcaggga gctcaaaatg
     2581 gaggacgcgg cgctcgggag agcgggcggg tgagtcaccc acacaaagga aaagggcctt
     2641 tccgtcctca gccgtcgctt catgtgactc cacggagtac cgggcgccgt ccaggcacct
     2701 cgattagttc tcgagctttt ggagtacgtc gtctttaggt tggggggagg ggttttatgc
     2761 gatggagttt ccccacactg agtgggtgga gactgaagtt aggccagctt ggcacttgat
     2821 gtaattctcc ttggaatttg ccctttttga gtttggatct tggttcattc tcaagcctca
     2881 gacagtggtt caaagttttt ttcttccatt tcaggtgtcg tgacgtacgg ccaccatgac
     2941 cgagtacaag cccacggtgc gcctcgccac ccgcgacgac gtccccaggg ccgtacgcac
     3001 cctcgccgcc gcgttcgccg actaccccgc cacgcgccac accgtcgatc cggaccgcca
     3061 catcgagcgg gtcaccgagc tgcaagaact cttcctcacg cgcgtcgggc tcgacatcgg
     3121 caaggtgtgg gtcgcggacg acggcgccgc cgtggcggtc tggaccacgc cggagagcgt
     3181 cgaagcgggg gcggtgttcg ccgagatcgg cccgcgcatg gccgagttga gcggttcccg
     3241 gctggccgcg cagcaacaga tggaaggcct cctggcgccg caccggccca aggagcccgc
     3301 gtggttcctg gccaccgtcg gagtctcgcc cgaccaccag ggcaagggtc tgggcagcgc
     3361 cgtcgtgctc cccggagtgg aggcggccga gcgcgccggg gtgcccgcct tcctggagac
     3421 ctccgcgccc cgcaacctcc ccttctacga gcggctcggc ttcaccgtca ccgccgacgt
     3481 cgaggtgccc gaaggaccgc gcacctggtg catgacccgc aagcccggtg cctgaacgcg
     3541 ttaagtcgac aatcaacctc tggattacaa aatttgtgaa agattgactg gtattcttaa
     3601 ctatgttgct ccttttacgc tatgtggata cgctgcttta atgcctttgt atcatgctat
     3661 tgcttcccgt atggctttca ttttctcctc cttgtataaa tcctggttgc tgtctcttta
     3721 tgaggagttg tggcccgttg tcaggcaacg tggcgtggtg tgcactgtgt ttgctgacgc
     3781 aacccccact ggttggggca ttgccaccac ctgtcagctc ctttccggga ctttcgcttt
     3841 ccccctccct attgccacgg cggaactcat cgccgcctgc cttgcccgct gctggacagg
     3901 ggctcggctg ttgggcactg acaattccgt ggtgttgtcg gggaaatcat cgtcctttcc
     3961 ttggctgctc gcctgtgttg ccacctggat tctgcgcggg acgtccttct gctacgtccc
     4021 ttcggccctc aatccagcgg accttccttc ccgcggcctg ctgccggctc tgcggcctct
     4081 tccgcgtgtt cgccttcgcc ctcagacgag tcggatctcc ctttgggccg cctccccgcg
     4141 tcgactttaa gaccaatgac ttacaaggca gctgtagatc ttagccactt tttaaaagaa
     4201 aaggggggac tggaagggct aattcactcc caacgaagag aagatttcac cattatcgtt
     4261 tcagacccat ttttaatacg actcactata gggaaaaaaa gcaccgactc ggtgccactt
     4321 tttcaagttg ataacggact agccttattt caacttgcta tgctgttaga gacgtacaaa
     4381 aaagagcaag aagctaaaaa agatttaaaa attattttta gcgcagttaa tggaacagga
     4441 actaaattta ccccaaaaat attacgtgaa tcaggatata acgttattga ggttgaagag
     4501 catgcatttg aagatgaaac atttaaaaat gttgtaaatc caaatccaga atttgatcct
     4561 gcatgaaaaa taccgcttga atatggtatt aaacatgatg cagatattat tattatgaat
     4621 gacccagatg ctgacagatt tggaatggca ataaaacatg atggtcattt tgtaagatta
     4681 gatggaaatc aaacaggacc aattttaatt gattgaaaat tatcaaatct aaaacgctta
     4741 aatagcattc caaaaaatcc ggctctatat tcaagttttg taacaagtga tttgggtgat
     4801 agaatcgctc atgaaaaata tggagttaat attgtaaaaa ctttaactgg atttaaatga
     4861 atgggtagag aaattgctaa agaagaagat aacggattaa attttgtttt tgcttatgaa
     4921 gaaagttatg gatatgtaat tgatgactca gctagagata aagatggaat acaagcttct
     4981 atattaatag cagaggctgc ttgattttat aaaaaacaaa ataaaacatt agtagactat
     5041 ttagaagatt tatttaaaga aatgggtgca tattacactt tcactttaaa cttgaatttt
     5101 aaaccagaag aaaagaaatt aaaaattgaa ccattaatga aatcattgag agcaacaccc
     5161 ttaactcaaa ttgctggact taaagttgtt aatgttgaag actacatcga tggaatgtat
     5221 aatatgccag gacaagactt actaaaattt tatttagaag ataagtcatg atttgctgtt
     5281 cgcccaagtg gaactgaacc taaactaaaa atttatttta taggtgttgg tgaatctgtt
     5341 caaaacgcta aagttaaagt agacgaaatt attaaagaat taaaattaaa aatgaatata
     5401 taggagaaaa aatgaaacta aacaaatata tagatcacac attattaaaa caagatgcta
     5461 cgaaagctga aattaaacaa ttatgtgatg aagcaattga atttgatttt gcaacagttt
     5521 gtgttaattc atattgaaca agctattgta aagaattatt aaaaggcaca aatgtaggaa
     5581 taacaaatgt tgtaggtttt cctctaggtg catgcacaac agctacaaaa gcattcgaag
     5641 tttctgaagc aattaaagat ggtgcaacag aaattgatat ggtattaaat attggtgcat
     5701 taaaagacaa aaattatgaa ttagttttag aagacatgaa agctgtaaaa aaagcagctg
     5761 gatcacatgt tgttaaatgt attatggaaa attgtttatt aacaaaagaa gaaatcatga
     5821 aagcttgtga aatagctgtt gaagctggat tagaatttgt taaaacatca acaggatttt
     5881 caaaatcagg tgcaacattt gaagatgtta aactaatgaa gtcagttgtt aaagacaatg
     5941 ctttagttaa agcagctggt ggagttagaa catttgaaga tgctcaaaaa atgattgaag
     6001 caggagctga ccgcttagga acaagtggtg gagtagctat tattaaaggt gaagaaaaca
     6061 acgcgagtta ctaaaactag cgttttttta ttttgctcat ttttattaaa agtttgcaaa
     6121 aaggaacata aaaattctaa ttattgatac taaagttatt aaaaagaaga ttttggttga
     6181 ttttataaag gtcatagaat ataatatttt agcatgtgta ttttgtgtgc tcatttacaa
     6241 ccgtctctgc attggccggg aatcgaaccc gggcctcccg cgtggcaggc gagaattcta
     6301 ccactgaacc accaatgccg gtgtttcgtc ctttccacaa gatatataaa gccaagaaat
     6361 cgaaatactt tcaagttacg gtaagcatat gatagtccat tttaaaacat aattttaaaa
     6421 ctgcaaacta cccaagaaat tattactttc tacgtcacgt attttgtact aatatctttg
     6481 tgtttacagt caaattaatt ctaattatct ctctaacagc cttgtatcgt atatgcaaat
     6541 atgaaggaat catgggaaat aggccctcaa gcttggcgta actagatctt gagacactgc
     6601 tttttgcttg tactgggtct ctctggttag accagatctg agcctgggag ctctctggct
     6661 aactagggaa cccactgctt aagcctcaat aaagcttgcc ttgagtgctt caagtagtgt
     6721 gtgcccgtct gttgtgtgac tctggtaact agagatccct cagacccttt tagtcagtgt
     6781 ggaaaatctc tagcagtacg tatagtagtt catgtcatct tattattcag tatttataac
     6841 ttgcaaagaa atgaatatca gagagtgaga ggaacttgtt tattgcagct tataatggtt
     6901 acaaataaag caatagcatc acaaatttca caaataaagc atttttttca ctgcattcta
     6961 gttgtggttt gtccaaactc atcaatgtat cttatcatgt ctggctctag ctatcccgcc
     7021 cctaactccg cccatcccgc ccctaactcc gcccagttcc gcccattctc cgccccatgg
     7081 ctgactaatt ttttttattt atgcagaggc cgaggccgcc tcggcctctg agctattcca
     7141 gaagtagtga ggaggctttt ttggaggcct agggacgtac ccaattcgcc ctatagtgag
     7201 tcgtattacg cgcgctcact ggccgtcgtt ttacaacgtc gtgactggga aaaccctggc
     7261 gttacccaac ttaatcgcct tgcagcacat ccccctttcg ccagctggcg taatagcgaa
     7321 gaggcccgca ccgatcgccc ttcccaacag ttgcgcagcc tgaatggcga atgggnnnnn
     7381 nnnnnnnnnn nnnnnnnnnn nnnnnnnnnn nnnnnnnnnn nnnnnnnnnn nnnnnnnnnn
     7441 nnnnnnnnnn nnnnnnnnnn nnnnnnnnnn nnnnnnnnnn nnnnnnnnnn nnnnnnnnnc
     7501 nnnnnnnnnn nnnnnnnnnn nnnnnnnnnn nnnnnnnnnn nnnnnnnnnn nnnnnnnnnn
     7561 nnnnnnnnnn nnnnnnnnnn nnnnnnnnnn nannnnnnnn nnnnnnnnnn nnnnnnnnnn
     7621 nnnnnnnnnn nnnnnnnnnn ncctttgacg ttggagtcca cgttctttaa tagtggactc
     7681 ttgttccaaa ctggaacaac actcaaccct atctcggtct attcttttga tttataaggg
     7741 attttgccga tttcggccta ttggttaaaa aatgagctga tttaacaaaa atttaacgcg
     7801 aattttaaca aaatattaac gcttacaatt taggtggcac ttttcgggga aatgtgcgcg
     7861 gaacccctat ttgtttattt ttctaaatac attcaaatat gtatccgctc atgagacaat
     7921 aaccctgata aatgcttcaa taatattgaa aaaggaagag tatgagtatt caacatttcc
     7981 gtgtcgccct tattcccttt tttgcggcat tttgccttcc tgtttttgct cacccagaaa
     8041 cgctggtgaa agtaaaagat gctgaagatc agttgggtgc acgagtgggt tacatcgaac
     8101 tggatctcaa cagcggtaag atccttgaga gttttcgccc cgaagaacgt tttccaatga
     8161 tgagcacttt taaagttctg ctatgtggcg cggtattatc ccgtattgac gccgggcaag
     8221 agcaactcgg tcgccgcata cactattctc agaatgactt ggttgagtac tcaccagtca
     8281 cagaaaagca tcttacggat ggcatgacag taagagaatt atgcagtgct gccataacca
     8341 tgagtgataa cactgcggcc aacttacttc tgacaacgat cggaggaccg aaggagctaa
     8401 ccgctttttt gcacaacatg ggggatcatg taactcgcct tgatcgttgg gaaccggagc
     8461 tgaatgaagc cataccaaac gacgagcgtg acaccacgat gcctgtagca atggcaacaa
     8521 cgttgcgcaa actattaact ggcgaactac ttactctagc ttcccggcaa caattaatag
     8581 actggatgga ggcggataaa gttgcaggac cacttctgcg ctcggccctt ccggctggct
     8641 ggtttattgc tgataaatct ggagccggtg agcgtgggtc tcgcggtatc attgcagcac
     8701 tggggccaga tggtaagccc tcccgtatcg tagttatcta cacgacgggg agtcaggcaa
     8761 ctatggatga acgaaataga cagatcgctg agataggtgc ctcactgatt aagcattggt
     8821 aactgtcaga ccaagtttac tcatatatac tttagattga tttaaaactt catttttaat
     8881 ttaaaaggat ctaggtgaag atcctttttg ataatctcat gaccaaaatc ccttaacgtg
     8941 agttttcgtt ccactgagcg tcagaccccg tagaaaagat caaaggatct tcttgagatc
     9001 ctttttttct gcgcgtaatc tgctgcttgc aaacaaaaaa accaccgcta ccagcggtgg
     9061 tttgtttgcc ggatcaagag ctaccaactc tttttccgaa ggtaactggc ttcagcagag
     9121 cgcagatacc aaatactgtt cttctagtgt agccgtagtt aggccaccac ttcaagaact
     9181 ctgtagcacc gcctacatac ctcgctctgc taatcctgtt accagtggct gctgccagtg
     9241 gcgataagtc gtgtcttacc gggttggact caagacgata gttaccggat aaggcgcagc
     9301 ggtcgggctg aacggggggt tcgtgcacac agcccagctt ggagcgaacg acctacaccg
     9361 aactgagata cctacagcgt gagctatgag aaagcgccac gcttcccgaa gggagaaagg
     9421 cggacaggta tccggtaagc ggcagggtcg gaacaggaga gcgcacgagg gagcttccag
     9481 ggggaaacgc ctggtatctt tatagtcctg tcgggtttcg ccacctctga cttgagcgtc
     9541 gatttttgtg atgctcgtca ggggggcgga gcctatggaa aaacgccagc aacgcggcct
     9601 ttttacggtt cctggccttt tgctggcctt ttgctcacat gttctttcct gcgttatccc
     9661 ctgattctgt ggataaccgt attaccgcct ttgagtgagc tgataccgct cgccgcagcc
     9721 gaacgaccga gcgcagcgag tcagtgagcg aggaagcgga agagcgccca atacgcaaac
     9781 cgcctctccc cgcgcgttgg ccgattcatt aatgcagctg gcacgacagg tttcccgact
     9841 ggaaagcggg cagtgagcgc aacgcaatta atgtgagtta gctcactcat taggcacccc
     9901 aggctttaca ctttatgctt ccggctcgta tgttgtgtgg aattgtgagc ggataacaat
     9961 ttcacacagg aaacagctat gaccatgatt acgccaagcg cgcaattaac cctcactaaa
    10021 gggaacaaaa gctggagctg caagcttaag acattgatta ttgactagtt attaatagta
    10081 atcaattacg gggtcattag ttcatagccc atatatggag ttccgcgtta cataacttac
    10141 ggtaaatggc ccgcctggct gaccgcccaa cgacccccgc ccattgacgt caataatgac
    10201 gtatgttccc atagtaacgc caatagggac tttccattga cgtcaatggg tggagtattt
    10261 acggtaaact gcccacttgg cagtacatca agtgtatcat atgccaagta cgccccctat
    10321 tgacgtcaat gacggtaaat ggcccgcctg gcattatgcc cagtacatga ccttatggga
    10381 ctttcctact tggcagtaca tctacgtatt agtcatcgct attaccatgg tgatgcggtt
    10441 ttggcagtac atcaatgggc gtggatagcg gtttgactca cggggatttc caagtctcca
    10501 ccccattgac gtcaatggga gtttgttttg gcaccaaaat caacgggact ttccaaaatg
    10561 tcgtaacaac tccgccccat tgacgcaaat gggcggtagg cgtgtacggt gggaggtcta
    10621 tataagcagc gcgttttgcc tgtact
//
